Addgene plasmid #41141: pOPINA
Purpose: (Empty Backbone)
Depositing lab: Ray Owens. Depositing organization: University of Oxford.
Backbone
  Vector backbone: pET28a
  Backbone manufacturer: Merck
  Vector type: Bacterial Expression
Growth in bacteria
  Bacterial resistance: Kanamycin, 50 μg/mL
  Growth temperature: 37°C
  Growth strain: DH5alpha
  Copy number: Unknown
Terms and licenses: Academic/Nonprofit Terms; Industry Terms: Not Available to Industry
How to cite: pOPINA was a gift from Ray Owens (Addgene plasmid # 41141 ; http://n2t.net/addgene:41141 ; RRID:Addgene_41141)
