[The description below was written by a language model from this plasmid's Addgene catalogue record and pLannotate feature annotations shown in this document.]
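Description:
pOPINA is an empty bacterial expression backbone derived from pET28a, intended for inserting a coding sequence of interest and producing the protein in E. coli under T7 control. It is propagated through a ColE1/pMB1-type origin accompanied by the bom region and the rop gene, which moderates copy number (the catalogue lists copy number as unknown), and it is selected with kanamycin through an aph(3')-Ia resistance gene. An f1 phage origin is also present, allowing single-stranded DNA production with helper phage. Short annotated tetracycline-resistance fragments and a predicted E. coli open reading frame appear to be non-functional remnants of the pBR322 lineage.

The expression region consists of a T7 promoter followed directly by a lac operator and the efficient T7 gene 10 ribosome binding site, with a T7 terminator downstream. The plasmid carries its own lacI gene and promoter, so transcription stays repressed until IPTG is added in a host that supplies T7 RNA polymerase. Between the ribosome binding site and the terminator sits a self-contained lacZα cassette with its own CAP binding site, lac promoter and lac operator. This arrangement is consistent with blue/white screening, in which replacing the cassette with an insert eliminates α-complementation, although the record does not spell out the cloning strategy. Short histidine-tag matches are annotated on both sides of the cassette (a fragment of a composite tag upstream and a partial polyhistidine tag downstream), but the record does not state which tag ends up fused to an inserted protein. The short SET1 fragment before the terminator is probably just residual T7 gene 10-derived sequence.
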