Features (pLannotate 1.2.2; 23 found; start..end, strand, type, name):
     12..467     +  rep_origin     f1 ori (sequence partly withheld): f1 bacteriophage origin of replication; arrow indicates direction of (+) strand synthesis
    494..551     +  promoter       AmpR promoter (fragment): bla
    560..1375    -  CDS            KanR: aminoglycoside phosphotransferase; aph(3')-Ia; confers resistance to kanamycin in bacteria or G418 (Geneticin®) in eukaryotes
   1497..2085    +  rep_origin     ori: high-copy-number ColE1/pMB1/pBR322/pUC origin of replication
   2271..2413    -  misc_feature   bom: basis of mobility region from pBR322
   2515..2706    -  CDS            rop: Rop protein, which maintains plasmids at low copy number; rop
   2723..3103    +  CDS            YPB1_ECOLX: Protein predicted: Swiss-Prot protein existence level 4. From Escherichia coli.
   3175..3466    -  CDS            TcR (fragment): tetracycline efflux protein; tet; confers resistance to tetracycline
   3481..3502    -  protein_bind   CAP binding site: CAP binding activates transcription in the presence of cAMP. E. coli catabolite activator protein
   3515..4597    -  CDS            lacI: lac repressor; lacI; The lac repressor binds to the lac operator to inhibit transcription in E. coli. This inhibition can be relieved by adding lactose or isopropyl-β-D-thiogalactopyranoside (IPTG).
   4598..4675    -  promoter       lacI promoter: lacI
   4683..4962    -  CDS            TcR (fragment): tetracycline efflux protein; tet; confers resistance to tetracycline
   4984..5002    +  promoter       T7 promoter: promoter for bacteriophage T7 RNA polymerase
   5003..5027    +  protein_bind   lac operator: The lac repressor binds to the lac operator to inhibit transcription in E. coli. This inhibition can be relieved by adding lactose or isopropyl-β-D-thiogalactopyranoside (IPTG). lac repressor encoded by lacI
   5042..5064    +  RBS            RBS: efficient ribosome binding site from bacteriophage T7 gene 10 (Olins and Rangwala, 1989)
   5083..5099    +  CDS            capTEV™ (fragment): composite tag for in vivo biotinylation, TEV protease cleavage, and 6xHis tagging
   5153..5174    +  protein_bind   CAP binding site: CAP binding activates transcription in the presence of cAMP. E. coli catabolite activator protein
   5189..5219    +  promoter       lac promoter: promoter for the E. coli lac operon
   5227..5243    +  protein_bind   lac operator: The lac repressor binds to the lac operator to inhibit transcription in E. coli. This inhibition can be relieved by adding lactose or isopropyl-β-D-thiogalactopyranoside (IPTG). lac repressor encoded by lacI
   5263..5436    +  CDS            lacZα: LacZα fragment of β-galactosidase; lacZ fragment
   5465..5482    +  CDS            9xHis (fragment): 9xHis affinity tag
   5492..5541    +  CDS            SET1 (fragment): solubility-enhancement tag derived from T7 phage gene 10B
   5549..5596    +  terminator     T7 terminator: transcription terminator for bacteriophage T7 RNA polymerase
>Addgene plasmid #41141 | pOPINA | depositor full sequence | sequence record 54739 | pOPINA sequence 5621 bps
TGGCGAATGGG
[124 nt withheld, positions 12-135]
C
[91 nt withheld, positions 137-227]
A
[49 nt withheld, positions 229-277]
CCTTTGACGTTGGAGTCCACGTTCTTT
[37 nt withheld, positions 305-341]
ACCCTATCTCGGTCTATTCTTTTGATTTATAAGGGATTTTGCCGATTTCGGCCTATTGGTTAAAAAATGA
GCTGATTTAACAAAAATTTAACGCGAATTTTAACAAAATATTAACGTTTACAATTTCAGGTGGCACTTTT
CGGGGAAATGTGCGCGGAACCCCTATTTGTTTATTTTTCTAAATACATTCAAATATGTATCCGCTCATGA
ATTAATTCTTAGAAAAACTCATCGAGCATCAAATGAAACTGCAATTTATTCATATCAGGATTATCAATAC
CATATTTTTGAAAAAGCCGTTTCTGTAATGAAGGAGAAAACTCACCGAGGCAGTTCCATAGGATGGCAAG
ATCCTGGTATCGGTCTGCGATTCCGACTCGTCCAACATCAATACAACCTATTAATTTCCCCTCGTCAAAA
ATAAGGTTATCAAGTGAGAAATCACCATGAGTGACGACTGAATCCGGTGAGAATGGCAAAAGTTTATGCA
TTTCTTTCCAGACTTGTTCAACAGGCCAGCCATTACGCTCGTCATCAAAATCACTCGCATCAACCAAACC
GTTATTCATTCGTGATTGCGCCTGAGCGAGACGAAATACGCGATCGCTGTTAAAAGGACAATTACAAACA
GGAATCGAATGCAACCGGCGCAGGAACACTGCCAGCGCATCAACAATATTTTCACCTGAATCAGGATATT
CTTCTAATACCTGGAATGCTGTTTTCCCGGGGATCGCAGTGGTGAGTAACCATGCATCATCAGGAGTACG
GATAAAATGCTTGATGGTCGGAAGAGGCATAAATTCCGTCAGCCAGTTTAGTCTGACCATCTCATCTGTA
ACATCATTGGCAACGCTACCTTTGCCATGTTTCAGAAACAACTCTGGCGCATCGGGCTTCCCATACAATC
GATAGATTGTCGCACCTGATTGCCCGACATTATCGCGAGCCCATTTATACCCATATAAATCAGCATCCAT
GTTGGAATTTAATCGCGGCCTAGAGCAAGACGTTTCCCGTTGAATATGGCTCATAACACCCCTTGTATTA
CTGTTTATGTAAGCAGACAGTTTTATTGTTCATGACCAAAATCCCTTAACGTGAGTTTTCGTTCCACTGA
GCGTCAGACCCCGTAGAAAAGATCAAAGGATCTTCTTGAGATCCTTTTTTTCTGCGCGTAATCTGCTGCT
TGCAAACAAAAAAACCACCGCTACCAGCGGTGGTTTGTTTGCCGGATCAAGAGCTACCAACTCTTTTTCC
GAAGGTAACTGGCTTCAGCAGAGCGCAGATACCAAATACTGTCCTTCTAGTGTAGCCGTAGTTAGGCCAC
CACTTCAAGAACTCTGTAGCACCGCCTACATACCTCGCTCTGCTAATCCTGTTACCAGTGGCTGCTGCCA
GTGGCGATAAGTCGTGTCTTACCGGGTTGGACTCAAGACGATAGTTACCGGATAAGGCGCAGCGGTCGGG
CTGAACGGGGGGTTCGTGCACACAGCCCAGCTTGGAGCGAACGACCTACACCGAACTGAGATACCTACAG
CGTGAGCTATGAGAAAGCGCCACGCTTCCCGAAGGGAGAAAGGCGGACAGGTATCCGGTAAGCGGCAGGG
TCGGAACAGGAGAGCGCACGAGGGAGCTTCCAGGGGGAAACGCCTGGTATCTTTATAGTCCTGTCGGGTT
TCGCCACCTCTGACTTGAGCGTCGATTTTTGTGATGCTCGTCAGGGGGGCGGAGCCTATGGAAAAACGCC
AGCAACGCGGCCTTTTTACGGTTCCTGGCCTTTTGCTGGCCTTTTGCTCACATGTTCTTTCCTGCGTTAT
CCCCTGATTCTGTGGATAACCGTATTACCGCCTTTGAGTGAGCTGATACCGCTCGCCGCAGCCGAACGAC
CGAGCGCAGCGAGTCAGTGAGCGAGGAAGCGGAAGAGCGCCTGATGCGGTATTTTCTCCTTACGCATCTG
TGCGGTATTTCACACCGCATATATGGTGCACTCTCAGTACAATCTGCTCTGATGCCGCATAGTTAAGCCA
GTATACACTCCGCTATCGCTACGTGACTGGGTCATGGCTGCGCCCCGACACCCGCCAACACCCGCTGACG
CGCCCTGACGGGCTTGTCTGCTCCCGGCATCCGCTTACAGACAAGCTGTGACCGTCTCCGGGAGCTGCAT
GTGTCAGAGGTTTTCACCGTCATCACCGAAACGCGCGAGGCAGCTGCGGTAAAGCTCATCAGCGTGGTCG
TGAAGCGATTCACAGATGTCTGCCTGTTCATCCGCGTCCAGCTCGTTGAGTTTCTCCAGAAGCGTTAATG
TCTGGCTTCTGATAAAGCGGGCCATGTTAAGGGCGGTTTTTTCCTGTTTGGTCACTGATGCCTCCGTGTA
AGGGGGATTTCTGTTCATGGGGGTAATGATACCGATGAAACGAGAGAGGATGCTCACGATACGGGTTACT
GATGATGAACATGCCCGGTTACTGGAACGTTGTGAGGGTAAACAACTGGCGGTATGGATGCGGCGGGACC
AGAGAAAAATCACTCAGGGTCAATGCCAGCGCTTCGTTAATACAGATGTAGGTGTTCCACAGGGTAGCCA
GCAGCATCCTGCGATGCAGATCCGGAACATAATGGTGCAGGGCGCTGACTTCCGCGTTTCCAGACTTTAC
GAAACACGGAAACCGAAGACCATTCATGTTGTTGCTCAGGTCGCAGACGTTTTGCAGCAGCAGTCGCTTC
ACGTTCGCTCGCGTATCGGTGATTCATTCTGCTAACCAGTAAGGCAACCCCGCCAGCCTAGCCGGGTCCT
CAACGACAGGAGCACGATCATGCGCACCCGTGGGGCCGCCATGCCGGCGATAATGGCCTGCTTCTCGCCG
AAACGTTTGGTGGCGGGACCAGTGACGAAGGCTTGAGCGAGGGCGTGCAAGATTCCGAATACCGCAAGCG
ACAGGCCGATCATCGTCGCGCTCCAGCGAAAGCGGTCCTCGCCGAAAATGACCCAGAGCGCTGCCGGCAC
CTGTCCTACGAGTTGCATGATAAAGAAGACAGTCATAAGTGCGGCGACGATAGTCATGCCCCGCGCCCAC
CGGAAGGAGCTGACTGGGTTGAAGGCTCTCAAGGGCATCGGTCGAGATCCCGGTGCCTAATGAGTGAGCT
AACTTACATTAATTGCGTTGCGCTCACTGCCCGCTTTCCAGTCGGGAAACCTGTCGTGCCAGCTGCATTA
ATGAATCGGCCAACGCGCGGGGAGAGGCGGTTTGCGTATTGGGCGCCAGGGTGGTTTTTCTTTTCACCAG
TGAGACGGGCAACAGCTGATTGCCCTTCACCGCCTGGCCCTGAGAGAGTTGCAGCAAGCGGTCCACGCTG
GTTTGCCCCAGCAGGCGAAAATCCTGTTTGATGGTGGTTAACGGCGGGATATAACATGAGCTGTCTTCGG
TATCGTCGTATCCCACTACCGAGATATCCGCACCAACGCGCAGCCCGGACTCGGTAATGGCGCGCATTGC
GCCCAGCGCCATCTGATCGTTGGCAACCAGCATCGCAGTGGGAACGATGCCCTCATTCAGCATTTGCATG
GTTTGTTGAAAACCGGACATGGCACTCCAGTCGCCTTCCCGTTCCGCTATCGGCTGAATTTGATTGCGAG
TGAGATATTTATGCCAGCCAGCCAGACGCAGACGCGCCGAGACAGAACTTAATGGGCCCGCTAACAGCGC
GATTTGCTGGTGACCCAATGCGACCAGATGCTCCACGCCCAGTCGCGTACCGTCTTCATGGGAGAAAATA
ATACTGTTGATGGGTGTCTGGTCAGAGACATCAAGAAATAACGCCGGAACATTAGTGCAGGCAGCTTCCA
CAGCAATGGCATCCTGGTCATCCAGCGGATAGTTAATGATCAGCCCACTGACGCGTTGCGCGAGAAGATT
GTGCACCGCCGCTTTACAGGCTTCGACGCCGCTTCGTTCTACCATCGACACCACCACGCTGGCACCCAGT
TGATCGGCGCGAGATTTAATCGCCGCGACAATTTGCGACGGCGCGTGCAGGGCCAGACTGGAGGTGGCAA
CGCCAATCAGCAACGACTGTTTGCCCGCCAGTTGTTGTGCCACGCGGTTGGGAATGTAATTCAGCTCCGC
CATCGCCGCTTCCACTTTTTCCCGCGTTTTCGCAGAAACGTGGCTGGCCTGGTTCACCACGCGGGAAACG
GTCTGATAAGAGACACCGGCATACTCTGCGACATCGTATAACGTTACTGGTTTCACATTCACCACCCTGA
ATTGACTCTCTTCCGGGCGCTATCATGCCATACCGCGAAAGGTTTTGCGCCATTCGATGGTGTCCGGGAT
CTCGACGCTCTCCCTTATGCGACTCCTGCATTAGGAAGCAGCCCAGTAGTAGGTTGAGGCCGTTGAGCAC
CGCCGCCGCAAGGAATGGTGCATGCAAGGAGATGGCGCCCAACAGTCCCCCGGCCACGGGGCCTGCCACC
ATACCCACGCCGAAACAAGCGCTCATGAGCCCGAAGTGGCGAGCCCGATCTTCCCCATCGGTGATGTCGG
CGATATAGGCGCCAGCAACCGCACCTGTGGCGCCGGTGATGCCGGCCACGATGCGTCCGGCGTAGAGGAT
CGAGATCTCGATCCCGCGAAATTAATACGACTCACTATAGGGGAATTGTGAGCGGATAACAATTCCCCTC
TAGAAATAATTTTGTTTAACTTTAAGAAGGAGATATACCATGGGCAGCAGCCATCATCATCATCATCACA
GCAGCGGTACCGTCGACCCGACTGGAAAGCGGGCAGTGAGCGCAACGCAATTAATGTGAGTTAGCTCACT
CATTAGGCACCCCAGGCTTTACACTTTATGCTTCCGGCTCGTATGTTGTGTGGAATTGTGAGCGGATAAC
AATTTCACACAGGAAACAGCTATGACCATGATTACGGATTCACTGGCCGTCGTTTTACAACGTCGTGACT
GGGAAAACCCTGGCGTTACCCAACTTAATCGCCTTGCAGCACATCCCCCTTTCGCCAGCTGGCGTAATAG
CGAAGAGGCCCGCACCGATCGCCCTTCCCAACAGTTGCGCAGCCTGAATGGCGAATGGCGCCAAGCTTTC
TAGACCATTTAAACACCACCACCACCACCACTGAGATCCGGCTGCTAACAAAGCCCGAAAGGAAGCTGAG
TTGGCTGCTGCCACCGCTGAGCAATAACTAGCATAACCCCTTGGGGCCTCTAAACGGGTCTTGAGGGGTT
TTTTGCTGAAAGGAGGAACTATATCCGGAT
