>Addgene plasmid #41141 | pOPINA | addgene partial sequence | sequence record 61642 | T7 5'-TAATACGACTCACTATAGGG-3'
TTTTGTTTAACTTTAAGAAGGAGATATACCATGGGCAGCAGCCATCATCATCATCATCACAGCAGCGGTA
CCGTCGACCCGACTGGAAAGCGGGCAGTGAGCGCAACGCAATTAATGTGAGTTAGCTCACTCATTAGGCA
CCCCAGGCTTTACACTTTATGCTTCCGGCTCGTATGTTGTGTGGAATTGTGAGCGGATAACAATTTCACA
CAGGAAACAGCTATGACCATGATTACGGATTCACTGGCCGTCGTTTTACAACGTCGTGACTGGGAAAACC
CTGGCGTTACCCAACTTAATCGCCTTGCAGCACATCCCCCTTTCGCCAGCTGGCGTAATAGCGAAGAGGC
CCGCACCGATCGCCCTTCCCAACAGTTGCGCAGCCTGAATGGCGAATGGCGCCAAGCTTTCTAGACCATT
TAAACACCACCACCACCACCACTGAGATCCGGCTGCTAACAAAGCCCGAAAGGAAGCTGAGTTGGCTGCT
GCCACCGCTGAGCAATAACTAGCATAACCCCTTGGGGCCTCTAAACGGGTCTTGAGGGGTTTTTTGCTGA
AAGGAGGAACTATATCCGGATTGGCGAATGGG
[124 nt withheld, positions 593-716]
C
[83 nt withheld, positions 718-800]
